Addgene plasmid #54225: mEmerald-PDHA1-N-10
Purpose: Localization: Mitochondria, Excitation: 487, Emission: 509
Depositing lab: Michael Davidson. Depositing organization: Florida State University, Tallahassee. Publication: Rapid three-dimensional isotropic imaging of living cells using Bessel beam plane illumination. Planchon TA, Gao L, Milkie DE, Davidson MW, Galbraith JA, Galbraith CG, Betzig E. Nat Methods. 2011 May;8(5):417-23. doi: 10.1038/nmeth.1586. Epub 2011 Mar 4. PubMed 21378978.
Backbone
  Vector backbone: mEmerald-N1
  Backbone size w/o insert (bp): 4750
  Vector type: Mammalian Expression
  Selectable markers: Neomycin (select with G418)
Growth in bacteria
  Bacterial resistance: Kanamycin, 50 μg/mL
  Growth temperature: 37°C
  Growth strain: DH5alpha
  Copy number: High Copy
Gene/Insert
  Gene/Insert name: PDHA1 (alt name: NM_000284)
  Species: H. sapiens (human)
  Entrez Gene: PDHA1 (a.k.a. E1alpha, PDHA, PDHAD, PDHCE1A, PHE1A)
  Promoter: CMV
  Tag / fusion protein: mEmerald (C terminal on backbone)
  Cloning method: Unknown
  Sequencing primers: 5′ CMV-F; 3′ SV40pA-R
Terms and licenses: Academic/Nonprofit Terms; Industry Terms
Depositor comments: . Excitation = 487; Emission = 509. Localization data: Mitochondria
How to cite: mEmerald-PDHA1-N-10 was a gift from Michael Davidson (Addgene plasmid # 54225 ; http://n2t.net/addgene:54225 ; RRID:Addgene_54225)
