[The description below was written by a language model from this plasmid's Addgene catalogue record.]
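Description:
mEmerald-PDHA1-N-10 is a mammalian expression plasmid built on the mEmerald-N1 backbone (about 4.75 kb without the insert), designed to produce a fluorescent fusion protein that marks mitochondria in living or fixed cells. It is maintained in E. coli as a high-copy plasmid under kanamycin selection. For mammalian cells it carries a neomycin resistance marker, so stable transfectants can be selected with G418. No feature table accompanies the record, so details such as the origin of replication, the exact polyadenylation signal and the promoter driving the resistance cassette are not stated. The listed 3′ sequencing primer does imply an SV40 polyA region downstream of the expression cassette.

The payload is human PDHA1, which encodes the E1 alpha subunit of the pyruvate dehydrogenase complex, a mitochondrial matrix enzyme. It is expressed from the strong constitutive CMV promoter. In this N1-type arrangement the gene sits upstream of the fluorescent protein, so mEmerald is fused to the C terminus of PDHA1. That leaves the N terminus of PDHA1 free, which is where mitochondrial import signals typically reside. The "10" in the name probably refers to the length of the linker between the two parts, but the record does not confirm this, and the cloning method is listed as unknown.

mEmerald is a bright green GFP derivative, recorded here with excitation at 487 nm and emission at 509 nm. The construct is used as a mitochondrial localization marker for fluorescence microscopy, and the associated publication concerns rapid three-dimensional live-cell imaging by Bessel beam plane illumination.
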