>Addgene plasmid #54225 | mEmerald-PDHA1-N-10 | depositor partial sequence | sequence record 84370 | insert sequence
GTCAGATCCGCTAGCACCGCCACCATGAGGAAGATGCTCGCCGCCGTCTCCCGCGTGCTGTCTGGCGCTT
CTCAGAAGCCGGCAAGCAGAGTGCTGGTAGCATCCCGTAATTTTGCAAATGATGCTACATTTGAAATTAA
GAAATGTGACCTTCACCGGCTGGAAGAAGGCCCTCCTGTCACAACAGTGCTCACCAGGGAGGATGGGCTC
AAATACTACAGGATGATGCAGACTGTACGCCGAATGGAGTTGAAAGCAGATCAGCTGTATAAACAGAAAA
TTATTCGTGGTTTCTGTCACTTGTGTGATGGTCAGGAAGCTTGCTGTGTGGGCCTGGAGGCCGGCATCAA
CCCCACAGACCATCTCATCACAGCCTACCGGGCTCACGGCTTTACTTTCACCCGGGGCCTTTCCGTCCGA
GAAATTCTCGCAGAGCTTACAGGACGAAAAGGAGGTTGTGCTAAAGGGAAAGGAGGATCGATGCACATGT
ATGCCAAGAACTTCTACGGGGGCAATGGCATCGTGGGAGCGCAGGTGCCCCTGGGCGCTGGGATTGCTCT
AGCCTGTAAGTATAATGGAAAAGATGAGGTCTGCCTGACTTTATATGGCGATGGTGCTGCTAACCAGGGC
CAGATATTCGAAGCTTACAACATGGCAGCTTTGTGGAAATTACCTTGTATTTTCATCTGTGAGAATAATC
GCTATGGAATGGGAACGTCTGTTGAGAGAGCGGCAGCCAGCACTGATTACTACAAGAGAGGCGATTTCAT
TCCTGGGCTGAGAGTGGATGGAATGGATATCCTGTGCGTCCGAGAGGCAACAAGGTTTGCTGCTGCCTAT
TGTAGATCTGGGAAGGGGCCCATCCTGATGGAGCTGCAGACTTACCGTTACCACGGACACAGTATGAGTG
ACCCTGGAGTCAGTTACCGTACACGAGAAGAAATTCAGGAAGTAAGAAGTAAGAGTGACCCTATTATGCT
TCTCAAGGACAGGATGGTGAACAGCAATCTTGCCAGTGTGGAAGAACTAAAGGAAATTGATGTGGAAGTG
AGGAAGGAGATTGAGGATGCTGCCCAGTTTGCCACGGCCGATCCTGAGCCACCTTTGGAAGAGCTGGGCT
ACCACATCTACTCCAGCGACCCACCTTTTGAAGTTCGTGGTGCCAATCAGTGGATCAAGTTTAAGTCAGT
CAGTAGCTCCGGAGGGGATCCACCGGTCGCCACCATGGTGAGCAAGGGCGAGGAGCTGTTCACCGGGGTG
GTGCCCATCCTGGTCGAGCTGGACGGCGACGTAAACGGCCACAAGTTCAGCGTGTCCGGCGAGGGCGAGG
GCGATGCCACCTACGGCAAGCTGACCCTGAAGTTCATCTGCACCACCGGCAAGCTGCCCGTGCCCTGGCC
CACCCTCGTGACCACCTTGACCTACGGCGTGCAGTGCTTCGCCCGCTACCCCGACCACATGAAGCAGCAC
GACTTCTTCAAGTCCGCCATGCCCGAAGGCTACGTCCAGGAGCGCACCATCTTCTTCAAGGACGACGGCA
ACTACAAGACCCGCGCCGAGGTGAAGTTCGAGGGCGACACCCTGGTGAACCGCATCGAGCTGAAGGGCAT
CGACTTCAAGGAGGACGGCAACATCCTGGGGCACAAGCTGGAGTACAACTACAACAGCCACAAGGTCTAT
ATCACCGCCGACAAGCAGAAGAACGGCATCAAGGTGAACTTCAAGACCCGCCACAACATCGAGGACGGCA
GCGTGCAGCTCGCCGACCACTACCAGCAGAACACCCCCATCGGCGACGGCCCCGTGCTGCTGCCCGACAA
CCACTACCTGAGCACCCAGTCCAAGCTGAGCAAAGACCCCAACGAGAAGCGCGATCACATGGTCCTGCTG
GAGTTCGTGACCGCCGCCGGGATCACTCTCGGCATGGACGAGCTGTACAAGTAAGCGGCCGCGACTCTAG
ATCAT
