>Addgene plasmid #54225 | mEmerald-PDHA1-N-10 | addgene partial sequence | sequence record 89346 | EGFP-N 5'-CGTCGCCGTCCAGCTCGACCAG-3'
TCGCCCTTGCTCACCATGGTGGCGACCGGTGGATCCCCTCCGGAGCTACTGACTGACTTAAACTTGATCC
ACTGATTGGCACCACGAACTTCAAAAGGTGGGTCGCTGGAGTAGATGTGGTAGCCCAGCTCTTCCAAAGG
TGGCTCAGGATCGGCCGTGGCAAACTGGGCAGCATCCTCAATCTCCTTCCTCACTTCCACATCAATTTCC
TTTAGTTCTTCCACACTGGCAAGATTGCTGTTCACCATCCTGTCCTTGAGAAGCATAATAGGGTCACTCT
TACTTCTTACTTCCTGAATTTCTTCTCGTGTACGGTAACTGACTCCAGGGTCACTCATACTGTGTCCGTG
GTAACGGTAAGTCTGCAGCTCCATCAGGATGGGCCCCTTCCCAGATCTACAATAGGCAGCAGCAAACCTT
GTTGCCTCTCGGACGCACAGGATATCCATTCCATCCACTCTCAGCCCAGGAATGAAATCGCCTCTCTTGT
AGTAATCAGTGCTGGCTGCCGCTCTCTCAACAGACGTTCCCATTCCATAGCGATTATTCTCACAGATGAA
AATACAAGGTAATTTCCACAAAGCTGCCATGTTGTAAGCTTCGAATATCTGGCCCTGGTTAGCAGCACCA
TCGCCATATAAAGTCAGGCAGACCTCATCTTTTCCATTATACTTACAGGCTAGAGCAATCCCAGCGCCCA
GGGGCACCTGCGCTCCCACGATGCCATTGCCCCCGTAGAAGTTCTTGGCATACATGTGCATCGATCCTCC
TTTCCCTTTAGCACAACCTCCTTTTCGTCCTGTAAGCTCTGCGAGAATTTCTCGGACGGAAAGGCCCCGG
GTGAAAGTAAAGCCGTGAGCCCGGTAGGCTGTGATGAGATGGTCTGTGGGGTTGATGCCGGCCTCCAGGC
CCACACAGCAAGCTTCCTGACCATCACACAAGTGACAGAAACCACGAATAATTTTCTGTTTATACAGCTG
ATCTGCTTTCAACTCCATTCGGCGTACAGTCTGCATCATCCTGTAGTATTTGAGCCCATCC
